Addgene plasmid #212451: pTwist-SARS-CoV-2 Spike-deltaC18 R346K (AAA)
Purpose: Encodes SARS-CoV-2 spike R346K for pseudovirus production
Depositing lab: Alejandro Balazs. Depositing organization: Massachusetts General Hospital. Publication: Ongoing evolution of SARS-CoV-2 drives escape from mRNA vaccine-induced humoral immunity. Roederer AL, Cao Y, Denis KS, Sheehan ML, Li CJ, Lam EC, Gregory DJ, Poznansky MC, Iafrate AJ, Canaday DH, Gravenstein S, Garcia-Beltran WF, Balazs AB. medRxiv [Preprint]. 2024 Mar 7:2024.03.05.24303815. doi: 10.1101/2024.03.05.24303815. PubMed 38496628.
Backbone
  Vector backbone: pTwist-CMV-BetaGlobin-WPRE-Neo
  Backbone manufacturer: Twist
  Vector type: Mammalian Expression
Growth in bacteria
  Bacterial resistance: Ampicillin, 100 μg/mL
  Growth temperature: 37°C
  Growth strain: DH5alpha
  Copy number: High Copy
Gene/Insert
  Gene/Insert name: SARS-CoV-2 Spike R346K
  Species: Severe acute respiratory syndrome coronavirus 2
  Mutation: R346K
  Entrez Gene: S (a.k.a. GU280_gp02, spike glycoprotein)
  Promoter: CAG
  Cloning method: Ligation Independent Cloning
Terms and licenses: Academic/Nonprofit Terms; Industry Terms: Not Available to Industry
Depositor comments: Please visit https://www.medrxiv.org/content/10.1101/2024.03.05.24303815v1 for medRxiv preprint.
How to cite: pTwist-SARS-CoV-2 Spike-deltaC18 R346K (AAA) was a gift from Alejandro Balazs (Addgene plasmid # 212451 ; http://n2t.net/addgene:212451 ; RRID:Addgene_212451)
