[The description below was written by a language model from this plasmid's Addgene catalogue record and pLannotate feature annotations shown in this document.]
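Description:
pTwist-SARS-CoV-2 Spike-deltaC18 R346K (AAA) is a mammalian expression plasmid built on the Twist pTwist-CMV-BetaGlobin-WPRE-Neo backbone. It encodes the SARS-CoV-2 spike glycoprotein carrying the R346K substitution. As the name indicates, the spike also lacks its C-terminal 18 residues, a truncation commonly used to improve spike incorporation into pseudotyped particles. The "(AAA)" in the name is not explained in the record; it may denote the lysine codon used at position 346. The full sequence is 10,462 nt. It is propagated in E. coli at high copy through a ColE1/pUC-type origin with ampicillin selection (AmpR).

The annotated spike coding sequence spans about 3.8 kb. Upstream of it lie a CMV enhancer, CMV promoter elements and a truncated human β-globin intron, which promotes splicing and efficient expression. The catalogue lists the promoter as CAG, but the feature table and the backbone name point to a CMV enhancer/promoter with a β-globin intron, and no chicken β-actin promoter element is annotated. Downstream of the spike, a WPRE enhances transcript stability and export, followed by an SV40 polyadenylation signal.

A separate cassette (SV40 early promoter, neo, bGH poly(A)) provides G418 selection in mammalian cells. β-globin insulator fragments, bacterial rrnG and T7 terminators and a synthetic poly(A) signal flank the units, presumably to limit read-through transcription.

The stated purpose is pseudovirus production. The plasmid supplies the variant spike as the envelope protein, typically by co-transfection with packaging and reporter constructs that are not part of this plasmid. The associated study concerns escape of evolving SARS-CoV-2 variants from mRNA vaccine-induced humoral immunity, which is consistent with use in neutralisation assays.
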