Features (pLannotate 1.2.2; 21 found; start..end, strand, type, name):
      1..3765    +  CDS            S: SPIKE_SARS2 - Experimental evidence at protein level: Swiss-Prot protein existence level 1. [Spike glycoprotein]: May down-regulate host tetherin (BST2) by lysosomal degradation, thereby counteracting its antiviral activity. From Severe acute respiratory syndrome coronavirus 2 (2019-nCoV) (SARS-CoV-2).
   3839..4427    +  misc_feature   WPRE: woodchuck hepatitis virus posttranscriptional regulatory element
   4480..4601    -  polyA_signal   SV40 poly(A) signal: SV40 polyadenylation signal
   4624..4693    -  CDS            large T antigen (fragment): large T antigen from SV40 (simian virus 40)
   4716..4762    +  terminator     T7 terminator: transcription terminator for bacteriophage T7 RNA polymerase
   4792..4928    +  terminator     rrnG terminator: transcription terminator from the E. coli ribosomal RNA rrnG operon (Albrechtsen et al., 1991)
   4973..5044    +  misc_feature   3' β-globin insulator: insulator downstream of the human β-globin locus (Farrell et al., 2002)
   5089..5285    +  promoter       SV40 promoter: SV40 early promoter
   5299..6090    +  CDS            neo: KKA2_KLEPN - Also known as kan, nptII. Experimental evidence at protein level: Swiss-Prot protein existence level 1. Resistance to kanamycin, neomycin, paromomycin, ribostamycin, butirosin and gentamicin B. From Klebsiella pneumoniae.
   6104..6328    +  polyA_signal   bGH poly(A) signal: bovine growth hormone polyadenylation signal
   6524..7112    -  rep_origin     ori: high-copy-number ColE1/pMB1/pBR322/pUC origin of replication
   7284..7348    -  CDS            bla(M) (fragment): β-lactamase lacking the signal sequence; bla(M); allows cytosolic expression of β-lactamase
   7858..8718    +  CDS            AmpR: β-lactamase; bla; confers resistance to ampicillin, carbenicillin, and related antibiotics
   8731..8867    +  terminator     rrnG terminator: transcription terminator from the E. coli ribosomal RNA rrnG operon (Albrechtsen et al., 1991)
   9019..9090    +  misc_feature   5' β-globin insulator: insulator upstream of the human β-globin locus (Farrell et al., 2002)
   9095..9141    -  terminator     T7 terminator: transcription terminator for bacteriophage T7 RNA polymerase
   9159..9207    -  polyA_signal   poly(A) signal: synthetic polyadenylation signal
   9288..9591    +  enhancer       CMV enhancer: human cytomegalovirus immediate early enhancer
   9664..9681    -  promoter       CMV promoter (fragment): human cytomegalovirus (CMV) immediate early promoter
   9744..9795    +  promoter       CMVd2 promoter: truncated human cytomegalovirus (CMV) immediate early promoter that yields moderately reduced expression relative to the full-length promoter
   9929..10404   +  intron         β-globin intron: internally truncated intron from human β-globin
>Addgene plasmid #212451 | pTwist-SARS-CoV-2 Spike-deltaC18 R346K (AAA) | addgene full sequence | sequence record 432784 | Addgene NGS Result
ATGTTTGTGTTCCTCGTTCTCCTGCCCCTCGTTTCTTCCCAATGCGTGAACCTCACAACTAGAACGCAGC
TCCCACCCGCTTACACGAACTCTTTTACTCGTGGAGTATACTATCCCGATAAAGTCTTTAGGTCCAGTGT
CCTTCATTCTACTCAAGACCTTTTCCTGCCATTCTTCTCAAATGTCACCTGGTTCCATGCTATCCACGTT
TCTGGCACCAACGGAACTAAACGATTTGATAATCCCGTCTTGCCATTTAACGATGGCGTATACTTTGCCT
CAACGGAGAAGTCCAACATTATCCGGGGATGGATATTTGGCACCACCCTGGACTCCAAGACACAGTCTCT
CCTCATTGTGAACAACGCCACCAATGTCGTCATCAAAGTCTGTGAATTTCAATTTTGTAACGATCCCTTT
CTCGGGGTTTATTATCATAAGAATAACAAGTCTTGGATGGAGTCAGAGTTCCGCGTTTACAGTTCCGCTA
ACAACTGTACTTTTGAGTACGTTTCCCAACCATTTCTCATGGATCTTGAAGGGAAGCAAGGCAACTTCAA
GAATCTCCGCGAATTTGTGTTTAAGAATATAGACGGCTACTTCAAAATTTATAGCAAGCATACCCCGATA
AATCTGGTTCGGGATCTCCCTCAAGGCTTCTCCGCGTTGGAACCCCTCGTGGACTTGCCGATTGGCATCA
ACATCACCCGGTTCCAAACCCTTCTTGCCCTTCATCGAAGCTACCTCACGCCTGGCGACAGTAGTAGTGG
TTGGACAGCGGGCGCAGCAGCCTACTATGTGGGATATTTGCAACCACGCACCTTTCTTCTCAAATATAAC
GAAAACGGAACAATTACCGATGCCGTAGACTGTGCCCTCGATCCCCTGTCCGAAACTAAATGCACACTCA
AGTCCTTCACAGTTGAGAAAGGCATATACCAAACCAGTAACTTCCGCGTCCAACCCACCGAATCCATTGT
TCGATTCCCTAACATCACCAATTTGTGTCCTTTCGGTGAAGTATTTAATGCCACTAAATTTGCATCAGTT
TATGCCTGGAATCGCAAGCGAATATCAAATTGTGTTGCAGATTATAGTGTCCTGTATAATAGCGCATCAT
TCAGCACTTTTAAGTGTTATGGGGTCAGCCCTACGAAATTGAATGACTTGTGTTTTACCAACGTTTACGC
AGATTCTTTCGTCATACGCGGCGACGAAGTCCGACAGATTGCACCGGGGCAAACCGGAAAGATAGCAGAC
TATAATTATAAGTTGCCGGATGACTTCACCGGCTGCGTTATAGCATGGAACTCCAATAATCTCGATTCAA
AAGTCGGCGGCAACTATAATTATCTTTACCGCCTGTTTCGCAAGTCAAATCTGAAGCCCTTTGAACGTGA
CATCTCCACCGAAATTTATCAAGCTGGCAGCACCCCATGTAATGGAGTGGAAGGGTTTAACTGTTATTTT
CCCCTTCAATCATACGGATTTCAACCAACAAATGGGGTGGGCTATCAACCATATCGGGTGGTAGTCTTGA
GCTTTGAGCTGCTCCACGCACCGGCTACAGTTTGCGGACCGAAGAAAAGCACTAACCTGGTGAAGAATAA
ATGTGTGAACTTCAACTTTAATGGGCTCACCGGAACAGGGGTGCTGACAGAATCAAACAAGAAATTTCTC
CCTTTTCAACAATTTGGTAGAGACATTGCCGATACCACAGATGCCGTCCGCGATCCGCAAACACTGGAAA
TCCTCGATATAACACCCTGTAGCTTCGGCGGGGTCAGCGTGATAACTCCCGGAACGAACACATCCAACCA
AGTGGCTGTCCTGTATCAAGATGTCAACTGTACCGAAGTCCCTGTGGCGATACACGCCGACCAACTGACA
CCCACCTGGAGAGTCTACTCAACAGGTTCCAATGTCTTTCAAACTAGAGCGGGTTGTCTCATTGGCGCTG
AGCATGTCAATAATTCATACGAATGTGATATTCCTATTGGGGCAGGAATCTGTGCGTCTTATCAAACTCA
AACGAACTCACCACGGCGCGCTCGCTCAGTAGCCAGCCAGTCCATAATCGCCTATACCATGAGTCTCGGG
GCTGAGAACTCCGTGGCTTATTCAAACAATTCCATCGCAATCCCAACTAACTTTACCATTAGCGTTACCA
CGGAAATCTTGCCCGTCAGCATGACTAAGACGAGCGTAGACTGTACGATGTATATCTGTGGGGATTCCAC
CGAGTGTAGCAACCTCTTGCTTCAATACGGGTCTTTCTGTACTCAACTCAACCGAGCATTGACCGGAATT
GCGGTCGAACAAGACAAGAATACCCAAGAGGTGTTCGCACAAGTAAAGCAAATATACAAAACGCCGCCAA
TCAAAGATTTTGGCGGGTTTAATTTTAGCCAAATACTGCCAGACCCATCTAAGCCTTCAAAACGCAGCTT
TATCGAGGATCTGCTGTTCAACAAAGTTACGTTGGCTGACGCGGGTTTCATTAAGCAGTATGGGGATTGT
TTGGGAGACATTGCGGCCCGCGACCTTATCTGTGCTCAAAAATTCAATGGGTTGACAGTTCTGCCCCCTC
TGCTCACTGATGAGATGATTGCACAGTATACATCAGCATTGTTGGCAGGAACCATTACATCCGGCTGGAC
TTTTGGCGCGGGTGCGGCCCTTCAAATACCTTTCGCTATGCAAATGGCTTACAGATTCAATGGGATTGGT
GTCACGCAAAATGTATTGTATGAAAATCAGAAGCTGATCGCTAATCAATTTAACAGCGCGATTGGCAAGA
TCCAAGATTCACTGTCAAGCACAGCGTCCGCCCTCGGCAAACTCCAAGATGTTGTGAATCAAAACGCCCA
GGCCCTGAATACCCTCGTGAAGCAACTGAGTTCTAACTTCGGCGCAATCTCCAGCGTCCTCAACGACATA
TTGTCCAGACTTGATAAGGTGGAAGCCGAGGTGCAAATTGATCGGCTCATCACAGGCAGGCTCCAGTCAC
TCCAAACTTATGTGACACAACAGTTGATCCGGGCTGCTGAGATACGAGCAAGCGCCAACCTGGCCGCCAC
TAAAATGTCAGAGTGCGTGCTCGGGCAGTCCAAACGGGTTGACTTTTGTGGCAAGGGCTATCACTTGATG
TCCTTCCCCCAATCCGCCCCACATGGAGTGGTCTTTCTCCACGTCACTTATGTCCCTGCTCAAGAGAAGA
ACTTTACGACAGCTCCAGCAATCTGTCACGATGGCAAAGCGCACTTTCCCAGGGAAGGCGTTTTCGTCAG
TAATGGCACGCATTGGTTTGTGACCCAAAGGAATTTCTATGAACCCCAAATCATAACCACTGACAATACA
TTTGTCTCAGGCAACTGTGATGTGGTCATTGGGATCGTGAACAACACGGTATATGATCCCCTGCAACCCG
AGTTGGATAGCTTCAAAGAGGAATTGGATAAATACTTTAAGAATCATACTTCACCCGATGTTGATCTCGG
GGACATATCAGGAATAAATGCAAGTGTCGTCAACATTCAGAAAGAGATTGATCGCCTTAATGAGGTCGCC
AAGAACTTGAATGAATCTTTGATCGACTTGCAAGAACTGGGCAAATACGAACAATATATTAAATGGCCCT
GGTACATTTGGTTGGGCTTTATCGCCGGACTTATAGCTATCGTTATGGTCACAATTATGTTGTGCTGTAT
GACTAGCTGTTGTTCCTGCTTGAAAGGATGTTGCAGTTGCGGATCTTGTTGTAAATAAAGGATCCTCTAG
AAGTTGTCTCCTCCTGCACTGACTGACTGATACAATCGATTTCTGGATCCGCAGGCCTAATCAACCTCTG
GATTACAAAATTTGTGAAAGATTGACTGGTATTCTTAACTATGTTGCTCCTTTTACGCTATGTGGATACG
CTGCTTTAATGCCTTTGTATCATGCTATTGCTTCCCGTATGGCTTTCATTTTCTCCTCCTTGTATAAATC
CTGGTTGCTGTCTCTTTATGAGGAGTTGTGGCCCGTTGTCAGGCAACGTGGCGTGGTGTGCACTGTGTTT
GCTGACGCAACCCCCACTGGTTGGGGCATTGCCACCACCTGTCAGCTCCTTTCCGGGACTTTCGCTTTCC
CCCTCCCTATTGCCACGGCGGAACTCATCGCCGCCTGCCTTGCCCGCTGCTGGACAGGGGCTCGGCTGTT
GGGCACTGACAATTCCGTGGTGTTGTCGGGGAAGCTGACGTCCTTTCCATGGCTGCTCGCCTGTGTTGCC
ACCTGGATTCTGCGCGGGACGTCCTTCTGCTACGTCCCTTCGGCCCTCAATCCAGCGGACCTTCCTTCCC
GCGGCCTGCTGCCGGCTCTGCGGCCTCTTCCGCGTCTTCGCCTTCGCCCTCAGACGAGTCGGATCTCCCT
TTGGGCCGCCTCCCCGCCTGTCTAGCTTGACTGACTGAGATACAGCGTACCTTCAGCTCACAGACATGAT
AAGATACATTGATGAGTTTGGACAAACCACAACTAGAATGCAGTGAAAAAAATGCTTTATTTGTGAAATT
TGTGATGCTATTGCTTTATTTGTAACCATTATAAGCTGCAATAAACAAGTTAACAACAACAATTGCATTC
ATTTTATGTTTCAGGTTCAGGGGGAGGTGTGGGAGGTTTTTTAAAGCAAGTAAAACCTCTACAAATGTGG
TATTGGCCCATCTCTATCGGTATCGTAGCATAACCCCTTGGGGCCTCTAAACGGGTCTTGAGGGGTTTTT
TGTGCCCCTCGGGCCGGATTGCTATCTACCGGCATTGGCGCAGAAAAAAATGCCTGATGCGACGCTGCGC
GTCTTATACTCCCACATATGCCAGATTCAGCAACGGATACGGCTTCCCCAACTTGCCCACTTCCATACGT
GTCCTCCTTACCAGAAATTTATCCTTAAGGTCGTCAGCTATCCTGCAGGCGATCTCTCGATTTCGATCAA
GACATTCCTTTAATGGTCTTTTCTGGACACCACTAGGGGTCAGAAGTAGTTCATCAAACTTTCTTCCCTC
CCTAATCTCATTGGTTACCTTGGGCTATCGAAACTTAATTAAGCGATCTGCATCTCAATTAGTCAGCAAC
CATAGTCCCGCCCCTAACTCCGCCCATCCCGCCCCTAACTCCGCCCAGTTCCGCCCATTCTCCGCCCCAT
CGCTGACTAATTTTTTTTATTTATGCAGAGGCCGAGGCCGCCTCGGCCTCTGAGCTATTCCAGAAGTAGT
GAGGAGGCTTTTTTGGAGGCCTAGGCTTTTGCAAAGGAGGTAGCCAACATGATTGAACAAGATGGATTGC
ACGCAGGTTCTCCCGCCGCTTGGGTGGAGAGGCTATTCGGCTATGACTGGGCACAACAGACAATCGGCTG
CTCTGATGCCGCCGTGTTCCGGCTGTCAGCGCAGGGGCGCCCGGTTCTTTTTGTCAAGACCGACCTGTCC
GGTGCCCTGAATGAACTCCAGGACGAGGCAGCGCGGCTATCGTGGCTGGCCACGACGGGCGTTCCTTGCG
CAGCTGTGCTCGACGTTGTCACTGAAGCGGGAAGGGACTGGCTGCTATTGGGCGAAGTGCCGGGGCAGGA
TCTCCTGTCATCTCACCTTGCTCCTGCCGAGAAAGTATCCATCATGGCTGATGCAATGCGGCGGCTGCAT
ACGCTTGATCCGGCTACCTGCCCATTCGACCACCAAGCGAAACATCGCATCGAGCGAGCACGTACTCGGA
TGGAAGCCGGTCTTGTCGATCAGGATGATCTGGACGAAGAGCATCAGGGGCTCGCGCCAGCCGAACTGTT
CGCCAGGCTCAAGGCGCGGATGCCCGACGGCGAGGATCTCGTCGTGACCCACGGCGATGCCTGCTTGCCG
AATATCATGGTGGAAAATGGCCGCTTTTCTGGATTCATCGACTGTGGCCGGCTGGGTGTGGCGGACCGCT
ATCAGGACATAGCGTTGGCTACCCGTGATATTGCTGAAGAGCTTGGCGGCGAATGGGCTGACCGCTTCCT
CGTGCTTTACGGTATCGCCGCTCCCGATTCGCAGCGCATCGCCTTCTATCGCCTTCTTGACGAGTTCTTC
TAGTATGTAAGCCCTGTGCCTTCTAGTTGCCAGCCATCTGTTGTTTGCCCCTCCCCCGTGCCTTCCTTGA
CCCTGGAAGGTGCCACTCCCACTGTCCTTTCCTAATAAAATGAGGAAATTGCATCGCATTGTCTGAGTAG
GTGTCATTCTATTCTGGGGGGTGGGGTGGGGCAGGACAGCAAGGGGGAGGATTGGGAAGACAATAGCAGG
CATGCTGGGGATGCGGTGGGCTCTATGGTTAATTAACCAGTCAAGTCAGCTACTTGGCGAGATCGACTTG
TCTGGGTTTCGACTACGCTCAGAATTGCGTCAGTCAAGTTCGATCTGGTCCTTGCTATTGCACCCGTTCT
CCGATTACGAGTTTCATTTAAATCATGTGAGCAAAAGGCCAGCAAAAGGCCAGGAACCGTAAAAAGGCCG
CGTTGCTGGCGTTTTTCCATAGGCTCCGCCCCCCTGACGAGCATCACAAAAATCGACGCTCAAGTCAGAG
GTGGCGAAACCCGACAGGACTATAAAGATACCAGGCGTTTCCCCCTGGAAGCTCCCTCGTGCGCTCTCCT
GTTCCGACCCTGCCGCTTACCGGATACCTGTCCGCCTTTCTCCCTTCGGGAAGCGTGGCGCTTTCTCATA
GCTCACGCTGTAGGTATCTCAGTTCGGTGTAGGTCGTTCGCTCCAAGCTGGGCTGTGTGCACGAACCCCC
CGTTCAGCCCGACCGCTGCGCCTTATCCGGTAACTATCGTCTTGAGTCCAACCCGGTAAGACACGACTTA
TCGCCACTGGCAGCAGCCACTGGTAACAGGATTAGCAGAGCGAGGTATGTAGGCGGTGCTACAGAGTTCT
TGAAGTGGTGGCCTAACTACGGCTACACTAGAAGAACAGTATTTGGTATCTGCGCTCTGCTGAAGCCAGT
TACCTTCGGAAAAAGAGTTGGTAGCTCTTGATCCGGCAAACAAACCACCGCTGGTAGCGGTGGTTTTTTT
GTTTGCAAGCAGCAGATTACGCGCAGAAAAAAAGGATCTCAAGAAGATCCTTTGATCTTTTCTACGGGGT
CTGACGCTCAGTGGAACGAAAACTCACGTTAAGGGATTTTGGTCATGAGATTATCAAAAAGGATCTTCAC
CTAGATCCTTTTAAATTAAAAATGAAGTTTTAAATCAATCTAAAGTATATATGAGTAAACTTGGTCTGAC
AGTTACCAATGCTTAATCAGTGAGGCACCTATCTCAGCGATCTGTCTATTTCGTTCATCCATAGTTGCAT
TTAAATTTCCGAACTCTCCAAGGCCCTCGTCGGAAAATCTTCAAACCTTTCGTCCGATCCATCTTGCAGG
CTACCTCTCGAACGAACTATCGCAAGTCTCTTGGCCGGCCTTGCGCCTTGGCTATTGCTTGGCAGCGCCT
ATCGCCAGGTATTACTCCAATCCCGAATATCCGAGATCGGGATCACCCGAGAGAAGTTCAACCTACATCC
TCAATCCCGATCTATCCGAGATCCGAGGAATATCGAAATCGGGGCGCGCCTGGTGTACCGAGAACGATCC
TCTCAGTGCGAGTCTCGACGATCCATATCGTTGCTTGGCAGTCAGCCAGTCGGAATCCAGCTTGGGACCC
AGGAAGTCCAATCGTCAGATATTGTACTCAAGCCTGGTCACGGCAGCGTACCGATCTGTTTAAACCTAGA
TATTGATAGTCTGATCGGTCAACGTATAATCGAGTCCTAGCTTTTGCAAACATCTATCAAGAGACAGGAT
CAGCAGGAGGCTTTCGCATGAGTATTCAACATTTCCGTGTCGCCCTTATTCCCTTTTTTGCGGCATTTTG
CCTTCCTGTTTTTGCTCACCCAGAAACGCTGGTGAAAGTAAAAGATGCTGAAGATCAGTTGGGTGCGCGA
GTGGGTTACATCGAACTGGATCTCAACAGCGGTAAGATCCTTGAGAGTTTTCGCCCCGAAGAACGCTTTC
CAATGATGAGCACTTTTAAAGTTCTGCTATGTGGCGCGGTATTATCCCGTATTGACGCCGGGCAAGAGCA
ACTCGGTCGCCGCATACACTATTCTCAGAATGACTTGGTTGAGTATTCACCAGTCACAGAAAAGCATCTT
ACGGATGGCATGACAGTAAGAGAATTATGCAGTGCTGCCATAACCATGAGTGATAACACTGCGGCCAACT
TACTTCTGACAACGATTGGAGGACCGAAGGAGCTAACCGCTTTTTTGCACAACATGGGGGATCATGTAAC
TCGCCTTGATCGTTGGGAACCGGAGCTGAATGAAGCCATACCAAACGACGAGCGTGACACCACGATGCCT
GTAGCAATGGCAACAACCTTGCGTAAACTATTAACTGGCGAACTACTTACTCTAGCTTCCCGGCAACAGT
TGATAGACTGGATGGAGGCGGATAAAGTTGCAGGACCACTTCTGCGCTCGGCCCTTCCGGCTGGCTGGTT
TATTGCTGATAAATCTGGAGCCGGTGAGCGTGGGTCTCGCGGTATCATTGCAGCACTGGGGCCAGATGGT
AAGCCCTCCCGTATCGTAGTTATCTACACGACGGGGAGTCAGGCAACTATGGATGAACGAAATAGACAGA
TCGCTGAGATAGGTGCCTCACTGATTAAGCATTGGTAACCGATTCTAGGTGCATTGGCGCAGAAAAAAAT
GCCTGATGCGACGCTGCGCGTCTTATACTCCCACATATGCCAGATTCAGCAACGGATACGGCTTCCCCAA
CTTGCCCACTTCCATACGTGTCCTCCTTACCAGAAATTTATCCTTAAGATCCCGAATCGTTTAAACTCGA
CTCTGGCTCTATCGAATCTCCGTCGTTTCGAGCTTACGCGAACAGCCGTGGCGCTCATTTGCTCGTCGGG
CATCGAATCTCGTCAGCTATCGTCAGCTTACCTTTTTGGCAGCGATCGCGGCTCCCGACATCTTGGACCA
TTAGCTCCACAGGTATCTTCTTCCCTCTAGTGGTCATAACAGCAGCTTCAGCTACCTCTCAATTCAAAAA
ACCCCTCAAGACCCGTTTAGAGGCCCCAAGGGGTTATGCTATCAATCGTTGCGTTACACACACAAAAAAC
CAACACACATCCATCTTCGATGGATAGCGATTTTATTATCTAACTGCTGATCGAGTGTAGCCAGATCTAG
TAATCAATTACGGGGTCATTAGTTCATAGCCCATATATGGAGTTCCGCGTTACATAACTTACGGTAAATG
GCCCGCCTGGCTGACCGCCCAACGACCCCCGCCCATTGACGTCAATAATGACGTATGTTCCCATAGTAAC
GCCAATAGGGACTTTCCATTGACGTCAATGGGTGGAGTATTTACGGTAAACTGCCCACTTGGCAGTACAT
CAAGTGTATCATATGCCAAGTACGCCCCCTATTGACGTCAATGACGGTAAATGGCCCGCCTGGCATTATG
CCCAGTACATGACCTTATGGGACTTTCCTACTTGGCAGTACATCTACGTATTAGTCATCGCTATTACCAT
GCTGATGCGGTTTTGGCAGTACATCAATGGGCGTGGATAGCGGTTTGACTCACGGGGATTTCCAAGTCTC
CACCCCATTGACGTCAATGGGAGTTTGTTTTGGCACCAAAATCAACGGGACTTTCCAAAATGTCGTAACA
ACTCCGCCCCATTGACGCAAATGGGCGGTAGGCGTGTACGGTGGGAGGTCTATATAAGCAGAGCTGGTTT
AGTGAACCGTCAGATCGCCTGGAGACGCCATCCACGCTGTTTTGACCTCCATAGAAGACACCGGGACCGA
TCCAGCCTCCCCTCGAAGCTTACATGTGGTACCGAGCTCGGATCCTGAGAACTTCAGGGTGAGTCTATGG
GACCCTTGATGTTTTCTTTCCCCTTCTTTTCTATGGTTAAGTTCATGTCATAGGAAGGGGAGAAGTAACA
GGGTACACATATTGACCAAATCAGGGTAATTTTGCATTTGTAATTTTAAAAAATGCTTTCTTCTTTTAAT
ATACTTTTTTGTTTATCTTATTTCTAATACTTTCCCTAATCTCTTTCTTTCAGGGCAATAATGATACAAT
GTATCATGCCTCTTTGCACCATTCTAAAGAATAACAGTGATAATTTCTGGGTTAAGGCAATAGCAATATT
TCTGCATATAAATATTTCTGCATATAAATTGTAACTGATGTAAGAGGTTTCATATTGCTAATAGCAGCTA
CAATCCAGCTACCATTCTGCTTTTATTTTATGGTTGGGATAAGGCTGGATTATTCTGAGTCCAAGCTAGG
CCCTTTTGCTAATCATGTTCATACCTCTTATCTTCCTCCCACAGCTCCTGGGCAACGTGCTGGTCTGTGT
GCTGGCCCATCACTTTGGCAAAGGCGGCCGCC
